Addgene plasmid #118724: Desmoplakin II no force control (FL-based)
Purpose: The no force control for the FL-based human desmoplakin II tension sensor serves to detect changes in FRET between YPet(short) and mCherry that are tension-independent.
Depositing lab: Carsten Grashoff. Depositing organization: Max Planck Institute of Biochemistry. Publication: Mechanical loading of desmosomes depends on the magnitude and orientation of external stress. Price AJ, Cost AL, Ungewiss H, Waschke J, Dunn AR, Grashoff C. Nat Commun. 2018 Dec 11;9(1):5284. doi: 10.1038/s41467-018-07523-0. PubMed 30538252.
Backbone
  Vector backbone: pLPCX
  Backbone manufacturer: Clontech
  Backbone size w/o insert (bp): 6265
  Total vector size (bp): 11957
  Modifications to backbone: modified multiple cloning site
  Vector type: Mammalian Expression, Retroviral
  Selectable markers: Puromycin
Growth in bacteria
  Bacterial resistance: Ampicillin, 100 μg/mL
  Growth temperature: 37°C
  Growth strain: NEB Stable
  Copy number: Low Copy
Gene/Insert
  Gene/Insert name: human Desmoplakin II (1-1353)-[YPet(short)-FL-mCherry] (alt names: Desmoplakin II no force control (FL-based); DPII-ctrl-FL; DPII-ctrl (YFLC))
  Species: H. sapiens (human)
  Insert size (bp): 5715
  Mutation: truncation after aa1353
  GenBank ID: NM_001008844.1
  Entrez Gene: DSP (a.k.a. DCWHKTA, DP)
  Promoter: CMV
  Tag / fusion protein: YPet(short)-FL-mCherry (C terminal on insert)
  Cloning method: Restriction Enzyme; 5′ cloning site EcoRI (not destroyed); 3′ cloning site ClaI (not destroyed)
  Sequencing primers: 5′ AGCTcGTTTAGTGAACCGTCAGATC; 3′ ACCTACAGGTGGGGTCTTTCATTCCC
Resource information
  A portion of this plasmid was derived from a plasmid made by: Desmoplakin I-GFP (Addgene, #32227) from Kathleen Green used as a template for Desmoplakin II and FL-based tension sensor module (Addgene, #101170) from Carsten Grashoff
Terms and licenses: Academic/Nonprofit Terms; Industry Terms: Not Available to Industry
How to cite: Desmoplakin II no force control (FL-based) was a gift from Carsten Grashoff (Addgene plasmid # 118724 ; http://n2t.net/addgene:118724 ; RRID:Addgene_118724)
