[The description below was written by a language model from this plasmid's Addgene catalogue record and pLannotate feature annotations shown in this document.]
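Description:
Desmoplakin II no force control (FL-based) is a roughly 12 kb retroviral mammalian expression plasmid built on the Clontech pLPCX backbone with a modified multiple cloning site. The annotated sequence shows the expected gammaretroviral architecture: 5′ LTR sequences of Moloney murine leukemia/sarcoma virus origin, a packaging signal (Ψ) with a truncated, start-codon-less gag region that aids encapsidation, and a full 3′ MoMLV LTR. These elements allow the region between the LTRs to be packaged into retroviral particles and stably integrated into target cells. A puromycin N-acetyltransferase gene lies downstream of the packaging region for selection of transduced mammalian cells. In bacteria the plasmid is maintained through a ColE1/pMB1-type origin and ampicillin resistance; the catalogue lists it as low copy. The annotation also flags two loxP sites within the bacterial backbone near the bom fragments, but the record gives no role for them.

The payload is driven by an internal CMV enhancer/promoter and was cloned between EcoRI and ClaI sites. It encodes human desmoplakin II (DSP) truncated after residue 1353, fused at its C terminus to a tension sensor module. That module consists of the FRET donor YPet(short), the mechanically labile ferredoxin-like (FL) linker peptide and the acceptor mCherry. In this construct the module sits at the end of the truncated protein rather than between two load-bearing parts, so it should not be stretched by force transmitted through desmoplakin. It therefore serves as the no-force control for the FL-based desmoplakin II tension sensor, reporting FRET changes between YPet and mCherry that are independent of tension in studies of mechanical loading of desmosomes.
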