Features (pLannotate 1.2.2; 25 found; start..end, strand, type, name):
      3..110     +  LTR            3' LTR (ΔU3) (fragment): self-inactivating 3' long terminal repeat (LTR) from Moloney murine leukemia virus
    127..184     +  LTR            LTR (fragment): long terminal repeat from Moloney murine leukemia virus
    198..261     +  LTR            LTR (fragment): long terminal repeat from Moloney murine leukemia virus
    414..589     +  LTR            5' LTR (truncated): truncated long terminal repeat from Moloney murine sarcoma virus
    711..985     +  misc_feature   MESV Ψ (fragment): packaging signal of murine embryonic stem cell virus
   1052..1468    +  CDS            gag (truncated): truncated Moloney murine leukemia virus (MMLV) gag gene lacking the start codon
   1474..1491    +  misc_feature   MCS (fragment): pBluescript multiple cloning site
   1565..2164    +  CDS            PuroR: puromycin N-acetyltransferase; pac from Streptomyces alboniger; confers resistance to puromycin
   2214..2279    +  CDS            dmpM (fragment): DMPM_STRAD - Protein inferred from homology: Swiss-Prot protein existence level 3. From Streptomyces alboniger.
   2339..2642    +  enhancer       CMV enhancer: human cytomegalovirus immediate early enhancer
   2643..2846    +  promoter       CMV promoter: human cytomegalovirus (CMV) immediate early promoter
   2869..2892    +  misc_feature   MCS (fragment): multiple cloning site
   2918..6982    +  CDS            DSP (fragment): DESP_HUMAN - Experimental evidence at protein level: Swiss-Prot protein existence level 1. Major high molecular weight protein of desmosomes. Involved in the organization of the desmosomal cadherin-plakoglobin complexes into discrete plasma membrane domains and in the anchoring of intermediate filaments to the desmosomes. From Homo sapiens (Human).
   6983..7669    +  CDS            YPet: YPet is a basic (constitutively fluorescent) yellow fluorescent protein published in 2005, derived from Aequorea victoria. It has moderate acid sensitivity.
   7673..7918    +  CDS            FL: mechanically labile synthetic ferredoxin-like domain (Fang et al., 2013) can serve as an intracellular tension sensor (Ringer et al., 2017)
   7925..8632    +  CDS            mCherry: mCherry is a basic (constitutively fluorescent) red fluorescent protein published in 2004, derived from Discosoma sp.. It is reported to be a very rapidly-maturing monomer with low acid sensitivity.
   8696..9289    +  LTR            LTR: long terminal repeat from Moloney murine leukemia virus
   9358..9398    +  CDS            rop (fragment): Rop protein, which maintains plasmids at low copy number; rop
   9500..9538    +  misc_feature   bom (fragment): basis of mobility region from pBR322
   9542..9575    -  protein_bind   loxP: Cre-mediated recombination occurs in the 8-bp core sequence (GCATACAT). Cre recombinase
   9635..9668    -  protein_bind   loxP: Cre-mediated recombination occurs in the 8-bp core sequence (GCATACAT). Cre recombinase
   9672..9773    +  misc_feature   bom (fragment): basis of mobility region from pBR322
   9959..10547   -  rep_origin     ori: high-copy-number ColE1/pMB1/pBR322/pUC origin of replication
  10718..11578   -  CDS            AmpR: β-lactamase; bla; confers resistance to ampicillin, carbenicillin, and related antibiotics
  11579..11683   -  promoter       AmpR promoter: bla
>Addgene plasmid #118724 | Desmoplakin II no force control (FL-based) | addgene full sequence | sequence record 230471 | Addgene NGS Result
TTTGAAAGACCCCACCCGTAGGTGGCAAGCTAGCTTAAGTAACGCCACTTTGCAAGGCATGGAAAAATAC
ATAACTGAGAATAGAAAAGTTCAGATCAAGGTCAGGAACAAAGAAACAGCTGAATACCAAACAGGATATC
TGTGGTAAGCGGTTCCTGCCCCGGCTCAGGGCCAAGAACAGATGAGACAGCTGAGTGATGGGCCAAACAG
GATATCTGTGGTAAGCAGTTCCTGCCCCGGCTCGGGGCCAAGAACAGATGGTCCCCAGATGCGGTCCAGC
CCTCAGCAGTTTCTAGTGAATCATCAGATGTTTCCAGGGTGCCCCAAGGACCTGAAAATGACCCTGTACC
TTATTTGAACTAACCAATCAGTTCGCTTCTCGCTTCTGTTCGCGCGCTTCCGCTCTCCGAGCTCAATAAA
AGAGCCCACAACCCCTCACTCGGCGCGCCAGTCTTCCGATAGACTGCGTCGCCCGGGTACCCGTATTCCC
AATAAAGCCTCTTGCTGTTTGCATCCGAATCGTGGTCTCGCTGTTCCTTGGGAGGGTCTCCTCTGAGTGA
TTGACTACCCACGACGGGGGTCTTTCATTTGGGGGCTCGTCCGGGATTTGGAGACCCCTGCCCAGGGACC
ACCGACCCACCACCGGGAGGTAAGCTGGCCAGCAACTTATCTGTGTCTGTCCGATTGTCTAGTGTCTATG
TTTGATGTTATGCGCCTGCGTCTGTACTAGTTAGCTAACTAGCTCTGTATCTGGCGGACCCGTGGTGGAA
CTGACGAGTTCTGAACACCCGGCCGCAACCCTGGGAGACGTCCCAGGGACTTTGGGGGCCGTTTTTGTGG
CCCGACCTGAGGAAGGGAGTCGATGTGGAATCCGACCCCGTCAGGATATGTGGTTCTGGTAGGAGACGAG
AACCTAAAACAGTTCCCGCCTCCGTCTGAATTTTTGCTTTCGGTTTGGAACCGAAGCCGCGCGTCTTGTC
TGCTGCAGCGCTGCAGCATCGTTCTGTGTTGTCTCTGTCTGACTGTGTTTCTGTATTTGTCTGAAAATTA
GGGCCAGACTGTTACCACTCCCTTAAGTTTGACCTTAGGTCACTGGAAAGATGTCGAGCGGATCGCTCAC
AACCAGTCGGTAGATGTCAAGAAGAGACGTTGGGTTACCTTCTGCTCTGCAGAATGGCCAACCTTTAACG
TCGGATGGCCGCGAGACGGCACCTTTAACCGAGACCTCATCACCCAGGTTAAGATCAAGGTCTTTTCACC
TGGCCCGCATGGACACCCAGACCAGGTCCCCTACATCGTGACCTGGGAAGCCTTGGCTTTTGACCCCCCT
CCCTGGGTCAAGCCCTTTGTACACCCTAAGCCTCCGCCTCCTCTTCCTCCATCCGCCCCGTCTCTCCCCC
TTGAACCTCCTCGTTCGACCCCGCCTCGATCCTCCCTTTATCCAGCCCTCACTCCTTCTCTAGGCGCCGG
AATGATCCCCCGGGCTGCAGGTCGGCCGCCACGACCGGTGCCGCCACCATCCCCTGACCCACGCCCCTGA
CCCCTCACAAGGAGACGACCTTCCATGACCGAGTACAAGCCCACGGTGCGCCTCGCCACCCGCGACGACG
TCCCCCGGGCCGTACGCACCCTCGCCGCCGCGTTCGCCGACTACCCCGCCACGCGCCACACCGTCGACCC
GGACCGCCACATCGAGCGGGTCACCGAGCTGCAAGAACTCTTCCTCACGCGCGTCGGGCTCGACATCGGC
AAGGTGTGGGTCGCGGACGACGGCGCCGCGGTGGCGGTCTGGACCACGCCGGAGAGCGTCGAAGCGGGGG
CGGTGTTCGCCGAGATCGGCCCGCGCATGGCCGAGTTGAGCGGTTCCCGGCTGGCCGCGCAGCAACAGAT
GGAAGGCCTCCTGGCGCCGCACCGGCCCAAGGAGCCCGCGTGGTTCCTGGCCACCGTCGGCGTCTCGCCC
GACCACCAGGGCAAGGGTCTGGGCAGCGCCGTCGTGCTCCCCGGAGTGGAGGCGGCCGAGCGCGCCGGGG
TGCCCGCCTTCCTGGAGACCTCCGCGCCCCGCAACCTCCCCTTCTACGAGCGGCTCGGCTTCACCGTCAC
CGCCGACGTCGAGGTGCCCGAAGGACCGCGCACCTGGTGCATGACCCGCAAGCCCGGTGCCTGACGCCCG
CCCCACGACCCGCAGCGCCCGACCGAAAGGAGCGCACGACCCCATGGCTCCGACCGAAGCCACCCGGGGC
GGCCCCGCCGACCCCGCACCCGCCCCCGAGGCCCACCGACTCTAGTAATAGTAATCAATTACGGGGTCAT
TAGTTCATAGCCCATATATGGAGTTCCGCGTTACATAACTTACGGTAAATGGCCCGCCTGGCTGACCGCC
CAACGACCCCCGCCCATTGACGTCAATAATGACGTATGTTCCCATAGTAACGCCAATAGGGACTTTCCAT
TGACGTCAATGGGTGGAGTATTTACGGTAAACTGCCCACTTGGCAGTACATCAAGTGTATCATATGCCAA
GTACGCCCCCTATTGACGTCAATGACGGTAAATGGCCCGCCTGGCATTATGCCCAGTACATGACCTTATG
GGACTTTCCTACTTGGCAGTACATCTACGTATTAGTCATCGCTATTACCATGGTGATGCGGTTTTGGCAG
TACATCAATGGGCGTGGATAGCGGTTTGACTCACGGGGATTTCCAAGTCTCCACCCCATTGACGTCAATG
GGAGTTTGTTTTGGCACCAAAATCAACGGGACTTTCCAAAATGTCGTAACAACTCCGCCCCATTGACGCA
AATGGGCGGTAGGCGTGTACGGTGGGAGGTCTATATAAGCAGAGCTGGTTTAGTGAACCGTCAGATCCGC
TAGCGCTACCGGACTCAGATCTGGGCCCATAAAGCTTATACGAATTCATGAGCTGCAACGGAGGCTCCCA
CCCGCGGATCAACACTCTGGGCCGCATGATCCGCGCCGAGTCTGGCCCGGACCTGCGCTACGAGGTGACC
AGCGGCGGCGGGGGCACCAGCAGGATGTACTATTCTCGGCGCGGCGTGATCACCGACCAGAACTCGGACG
GCTACTGTCAAACCGGCACGATGTCCAGGCACCAGAACCAGAACACCATCCAGGAGCTGCTGCAGAACTG
CTCCGACTGCTTGATGCGAGCAGAGCTCATCGTGCAGCCTGAATTGAAGTATGGAGATGGAATACAACTG
ACTCGGAGTCGAGAATTGGATGAGTGTTTTGCCCAGGCCAATGACCAAATGGAAATCCTCGACAGCTTGA
TCAGAGAGATGCGGCAGATGGGCCAGCCCTGTGATGCTTACCAGAAAAGGCTTCTTCAGCTCCAAGAGCA
AATGCGAGCCCTTTATAAAGCCATCAGTGTCCCACGAGTCCGCAGGGCCAGCTCCAAGGGTGGTGGAGGC
TACACTTGTCAGAGTGGCTCTGGCTGGGATGAGTTCACCAAACATGTCACCAGTGAATGTTTGGGGTGGA
TGAGGCAGCAAAGGGCGGAGATGGACATGGTGGCCTGGGGTGTGGACCTGGCCTCAGTGGAGCAGCACAT
TAACAGCCACCGGGGCATCCACAACTCCATCGGCGACTATCGCTGGCAGCTGGACAAAATCAAAGCCGAC
CTGCGCGAGAAATCTGCGATCTACCAGTTGGAGGAGGAGTATGAAAACCTGCTGAAAGCGTCCTTTGAGA
GGATGGATCACCTGCGACAGCTGCAGAACATCATTCAGGCCACGTCCAGGGAGATCATGTGGATCAATGA
CTGCGAGGAGGAGGAGCTGCTGTACGACTGGAGCGACAAGAACACCAACATCGCTCAGAAACAGGAGGCC
TTCTCCATACGCATGAGTCAACTGGAAGTTAAAGAAAAAGAGCTCAATAAGCTGAAACAAGAAAGTGACC
AACTTGTCCTCAATCAGCATCCAGCTTCAGACAAAATTGAGGCCTATATGGACACTCTGCAGACGCAGTG
GAGTTGGATTCTTCAGATCACCAAGTGCATTGATGTTCATCTGAAAGAAAATGCTGCCTACTTTCAGTTT
TTTGAAGAGGCGCAGTCTACTGAAGCATACCTGAAGGGGCTCCAGGACTCCATCAGGAAGAAGTACCCCT
GCGACAAGAACATGCCCCTGCAGCACCTGCTGGAACAGATCAAGGAGCTGGAGAAAGAACGAGAGAAAAT
CCTTGAATACAAGCGTCAGGTGCAGAACTTGGTAAACAAGTCTAAGAAGATTGTACAGCTGAAGCCTCGT
AACCCAGACTACAGAAGCAATAAACCCATTATTCTCAGAGCTCTCTGTGACTACAAACAAGATCAGAAAA
TCGTGCATAAGGGGGATGAGTGTATCCTGAAGGACAACAACGAGCGCAGCAAGTGGTACGTGACGGGCCC
GGGAGGCGTTGACATGCTTGTTCCCTCTGTGGGGCTGATCATCCCTCCTCCGAACCCACTGGCCGTGGAC
CTCTCTTGCAAGATTGAGCAGTACTACGAAGCCATCTTGGCTCTGTGGAACCAGCTCTACATCAACATGA
AGAGCCTGGTGTCCTGGCACTACTGCATGATTGACATAGAGAAGATCAGGGCCATGACAATCGCCAAGCT
GAAAACAATGCGGCAGGAAGATTACATGAAGACGATAGCCGACCTTGAGTTACATTACCAAGAGTTCATC
AGAAATAGCCAAGGCTCAGAGATGTTTGGAGATGATGACAAGCGGAAAATACAGTCTCAGTTCACCGATG
CCCAGAAGCATTACCAGACCCTGGTCATTCAGCTCCCTGGCTATCCCCAGCACCAGACAGTGACCACAAC
TGAAATCACTCATCATGGAACCTGCCAAGATGTCAACCATAATAAAGTAATTGAAACCAACAGAGAAAAT
GACAAGCAAGAAACATGGATGCTGATGGAGCTGCAGAAGATTCGCAGGCAGATAGAGCACTGCGAGGGCA
GGATGACTCTCAAAAACCTCCCTCTAGCAGACCAGGGGTCTTCTCACCACATCACAGTGAAAATTAACGA
GCTTAAGAGTGTGCAGAATGATTCACAAGCAATTGCTGAGGTTCTCAACCAGCTTAAAGATATGCTTGCC
AACTTCAGAGGTTCTGAAAAGTACTGCTATTTACAGAATGAAGTATTTGGACTATTTCAGAAACTGGAAA
ATATCAATGGTGTTACAGATGGCTACTTAAATAGCTTATGCACAGTAAGGGCACTGCTCCAGGCTATTCT
CCAAACAGAAGACATGTTAAAGGTTTATGAAGCCAGGCTCACTGAGGAGGAAACTGTCTGCCTGGACCTG
GATAAAGTGGAAGCTTACCGCTGTGGACTGAAGAAAATAAAAAATGACTTGAACTTGAAGAAGTCGTTGT
TGGCCACTATGAAGACAGAACTACAGAAAGCCCAGCAGATCCACTCTCAGACTTCACAGCAGTATCCACT
TTATGATCTGGACTTGGGCAAGTTCGGTGAAAAAGTCACACAGCTGACAGACCGCTGGCAAAGGATAGAT
AAACAGATCGACTTTAGATTATGGGACCTGGAGAAACAAATCAAGCAATTGAGGAATTATCGTGATAACT
ATCAGGCTTTCTGCAAGTGGCTCTATGATGCTAAACGCCGCCAGGATTCCTTAGAATCCATGAAATTTGG
AGATTCCAACACAGTCATGCGGTTTTTGAATGAGCAGAAGAACTTGCACAGTGAAATATCTGGCAAACGA
GACAAATCAGAGGAAGTACAAAAAATTGCTGAACTTTGCGCCAATTCAATTAAGGATTATGAGCTCCAGC
TGGCCTCATACACCTCAGGACTGGAAACTCTGCTGAACATACCTATCAAGAGGACCATGATTCAGTCCCC
TTCTGGGGTGATTCTGCAAGAGGCTGCAGATGTTCATGCTCGGTACATTGAACTACTTACAAGATCTGGA
GACTATTACAGGTTCTTAAGTGAGATGCTGAAGAGTTTGGAAGATCTGAAGCTGAAAAATACCAAGATCG
AAGTTTTGGAAGAGGAGCTCAGACTGGCCCGAGATGCCAACTCGGAAAACTGTAATAAGAACAAATTCCT
GGATCAGAACCTGCAGAAATACCAGGCAGAGTGTTCCCAGTTCAAAGCGAAGCTTGCGAGCCTGGAGGAG
CTGAAGAGACAGGCTGAGCTGGATGGGAAGTCGGCTAAGCAAAATCTAGACAAGTGCTACGGCCAAATAA
AAGAACTCAATGAGAAGATCACCCGACTGACTTATGAGATTGAAGATGAAAAGAGAAGAAGAAAATCTGT
GGAAGACAGATTTGACCAACAGAAGAATGACTATGACCAACTGCAGAAAGCAAGGCAATGTGAAAAGGAG
AACCTTGGTTGGCAGAAATTAGAGTCTGAGAAAGCCATCAAGGAGAAGGAGTACGAGATTGAAAGGTTGA
GGGTTCTACTGCAGGAAGAAGGCACCCGGAAGAGAGAATATGAAAATGAGCTGGCAAAGGCATCTAATAG
GATTCAGGAATCAAAGAATCAGTGTACTCAGGTGGTACAGGAAAGAGAGAGCCTTCTGGTGAAAATCAAA
GTCCTGGAGCAAGACAAGGCAAGGCTGCAGAGGCTGGAGGATGAGCTGAATCGTGCAAAATCAACTCTAG
AGGCAGAAACCAGGGTGAAACAGCGCCTGGAGTGTGAGAAACAGCAAATTCAGAATGACCTGAATCAGTG
GAAGACTCAATATTCCCGCAAGGAGGAGGCTATTAGGAAGATAGAATCGGAAAGAGAAAAGAGTGAGAGA
GAGAAGAACAGTCTTAGGAGTGAGATCGAAAGACTCCAAGCAGAGATCAAGAGAATTGAAGAGAGGTGCA
GGCGTAAGCTGGAGGATTCTACCAGGGAGACACAGTCACAGTTAGAAACAGAACGCTCCCGATATCAGAG
GGAGATTGATAAACTCAGACAGCGCCCATATGGGTCCCATCGAGAGGTCGAGATGGTGAGCAAAGGCGAA
GAGCTGTTCACCGGCGTGGTGCCCATCCTGGTGGAGCTGGACGGCGACGTGAACGGCCACAAGTTCAGCG
TGAGCGGCGAGGGCGAGGGCGACGCCACCTACGGCAAGCTGACCCTGAAGCTGCTGTGCACCACCGGCAA
GCTGCCCGTGCCCTGGCCCACCCTGGTGACCACCCTGGGCTACGGCGTGCAGTGCTTCGCCCGGTACCCC
GACCACATGAAGCAGCACGACTTCTTCAAGAGCGCCATGCCCGAGGGCTACGTGCAGGAGCGGACCATCT
TCTTCAAGGACGACGGCAACTACAAGACCCGGGCCGAGGTGAAGTTCGAGGGCGACACCCTGGTGAACCG
GATCGAGCTGAAGGGCATCGACTTCAAGGAGGACGGCAACATCCTGGGCCACAAGCTGGAGTACAACTAC
AACAGCCACAACGTGTACATCACCGCCGACAAGCAGAAGAACGGCATCAAGGCCAACTTCAAGATCCGGC
ACAACATCGAGGACGGCGGCGTGCAGCTGGCCGACCACTACCAGCAGAACACCCCCATCGGCGACGGCCC
CGTGCTGCTGCCCGACAACCACTACCTGAGCTACCAGAGCGCCCTGTTCAAGGACCCCAACGAGAAGCGG
GACCACATGGTGCTGCTGGAGTTCCTGACCGCCGCCGGATCTATGGGCGAGTTTGACATCCGGTTTCGGA
CTGATGACGACGAACAGTTCGAGAAAGTGCTGAAGGAGATGAATCGTCGAGCCAGAAAGGATGCTGGAAC
TGTGACCTACACAAGGGATGGGAATGACTTCGAGATTCGCATTACCGGCATAAGCGAGCAAAACCGCAAA
GAACTGGCCAAAGAGGTTGAAAGGCTTGCAAAGGAACAGAACATCACAGTCACGTATACCGAGAGAGGTT
CCCTCGAAGGATCCATGGTGAGCAAGGGCGAGGAGGATAACATGGCCATCATCAAGGAGTTCATGCGCTT
CAAGGTGCACATGGAGGGCTCCGTGAACGGCCACGAGTTCGAGATCGAGGGCGAGGGCGAGGGCCGCCCC
TACGAGGGCACCCAGACCGCCAAGCTGAAGGTGACCAAGGGTGGCCCCCTGCCCTTCGCCTGGGACATCC
TGTCCCCTCAGTTCATGTACGGCTCCAAGGCCTACGTGAAGCACCCCGCCGACATCCCCGACTACTTGAA
GCTGTCCTTCCCCGAGGGCTTCAAGTGGGAGCGCGTGATGAACTTCGAGGACGGCGGCGTGGTGACCGTG
ACCCAGGACTCCTCCCTGCAGGACGGCGAGTTCATCTACAAGGTGAAGCTGCGCGGCACCAACTTCCCCT
CCGACGGCCCCGTAATGCAGAAGAAGACCATGGGCTGGGAGGCCTCCTCCGAGCGGATGTACCCCGAGGA
CGGCGCCCTGAAGGGCGAGATCAAGCAGAGGCTGAAGCTGAAGGACGGCGGCCACTACGACGCTGAGGTC
AAGACCACCTACAAGGCCAAGAAGCCCGTGCAGCTGCCCGGCGCCTACAACGTCAACATCAAGTTGGACA
TCACCTCCCACAACGAGGACTACACCATCGTGGAACAGTACGAACGCGCCGAGGGCCGCCACTCCACCGG
CGGCATGGACGAGCTGTACAAGTAAGGCGGCCGCCTATACATCGATAAAATAAAAGATTTTATTTAGTCT
CCAGAAAAAGGGGGGAATGAAAGACCCCACCTGTAGGTTTGGCAAGCTAGCTTAAGTAACGCCATTTTGC
AAGGCATGGAAAAATACATAACTGAGAATAGAGAAGTTCAGATCAAGGTCAGGAACAGATGGAACAGCTG
AATATGGGCCAAACAGGATATCTGTGGTAAGCAGTTCCTGCCCCGGCTCAGGGCCAAGAACAGATGGAAC
AGCTGAATATGGGCCAAACAGGATATCTGTGGTAAGCAGTTCCTGCCCCGGCTCAGGGCCAAGAACAGAT
GGTCCCCAGATGCGGTCCAGCCCTCAGCAGTTTCTAGAGAACCATCAGATGTTTCCAGGGTGCCCCAAGG
ACCTGAAATGACCCTGTGCCTTATTTGAACTAACCAATCAGTTCGCTTCTCGCTTCTGTTCGCGCGCTTC
TGCTCCCCGAGCTCAATAAAAGAGCCCACAACCCCTCACTCGGGGCGCCAGTCCTCCGATTGACTGAGTC
GCCCGGGTACCCGTGTATCCAATAAACCCTCTTGCAGTTGCATCCGACTTGTGGTCTCGCTGTTCCTTGG
GAGGGTCTCCTCTGAGTGATTGACTACCCGTCAGCGGGGGTCTTTCATTTGGGGGCTCGTCCGGGATCGG
GAGACCCCTGCCCAGGGACCACCGACCCACCACCGGGAGGTAAGCTGGCTGCCTCGCGCGTTTCGGTGAT
GACGGTGAAAACCTCTGACACATGCAGCTCCCGGAGACGGTCACAGCTTGTCTGTAAGCGGATGCCGGGA
GCAGACAAGCCCGTCAGGGCGCGTCAGCGGGTGTTGGCGGGTGTCGGGGCGCAGCCATGACCCAGTCACG
TAGCGATAGCGGAGTGTACTGATAACTTCGTATAATGTATGCTATACGAAGTTATTAGGTCTGAAGAGGA
GTTTACGTCCAGCCAAGCTAGGGCCGCGATCCGGAACCCTTAATATAACTTCGTATAATGTATGCTATAC
GAAGTTATCAGTACTGGCTTAACTATGCGGCATCAGAGCAGATTGTACTGAGAGTGCACCATATGCGGTG
TGAAATACCGCACAGATGCGTAAGGAGAAAATACCGCATCAGGCGCTCTTCCGCTTCCTCGCTCACTGAC
TCGCTGCGCTCGGTCGTTCGGCTGCGGCGAGCGGTATCAGCTCACTCAAAGGCGGTAATACGGTTATCCA
CAGAATCAGGGGATAACGCAGGAAAGAACATGTGAGCAAAAGGCCAGCAAAAGGCCAGGAACCGTAAAAA
GGCCGCGTTGCTGGCGTTTTTCCATAGGCTCCGCCCCCCTGACGAGCATCACAAAAATCGACGCTCAAGT
CAGAGGTGGCGAAACCCGACAGGACTATAAAGATACCAGGCGTTTCCCCCTGGAAGCTCCCTCGTGCGCT
CTCCTGTTCCGACCCTGCCGCTTACCGGATACCTGTCCGCCTTTCTCCCTTCGGGAAGCGTGGCGCTTTC
TCATAGCTCACGCTGTAGGTATCTCAGTTCGGTGTAGGTCGTTCGCTCCAAGCTGGGCTGTGTGCACGAA
CCCCCCGTTCAGCCCGACCGCTGCGCCTTATCCGGTAACTATCGTCTTGAGTCCAACCCGGTAAGACACG
ACTTATCGCCACTGGCAGCAGCCACTGGTAACAGGATTAGCAGAGCGAGGTATGTAGGCGGTGCTACAGA
GTTCTTGAAGTGGTGGCCTAACTACGGCTACACTAGAAGGACAGTATTTGGTATCTGCGCTCTGCTGAAG
CCAGTTACCTTCGGAAAAAGAGTTGGTAGCTCTTGATCCGGCAAACAAACCACCGCTGGTAGCGGTGGTT
TTTTTGTTTGCAAGCAGCAGATTACGCGCAGAAAAAAAGGATCTCAAGAAGATCCTTTGATCTTTTCTAC
GGGGTCTGACGCTCAGTGGAACGAAAACTCACGTTAAGGGATTTTGGTCATGAGATTATCAAAAAGGATC
TTCACCTAGATCCTTTTAAATTAAAAATGAAGTTTTAAATCAATCTAAAGTATATATGAGTAAACTTGGT
CTGACAGTTACCAATGCTTAATCAGTGAGGCACCTATCTCAGCGATCTGTCTATTTCGTTCATCCATAGT
TGCCTGACTCCCCGTCGTGTAGATAACTACGATACGGGAGGGCTTACCATCTGGCCCCAGTGCTGCAATG
ATACCGCGAGACCCACGCTCACCGGCTCCAGATTTATCAGCAATAAACCAGCCAGCCGGAAGGGCCGAGC
GCAGAAGTGGTCCTGCAACTTTATCCGCCTCCATCCAGTCTATTAATTGTTGCCGGGAAGCTAGAGTAAG
TAGTTCGCCAGTTAATAGTTTGCGCAACGTTGTTGCCATTGCTGCAGGCATCGTGGTGTCACGCTCGTCG
TTTGGTATGGCTTCATTCAGCTCCGGTTCCCAACGATCAAGGCGAGTTACATGATCCCCCATGTTGTGCA
AAAAAGCGGTTAGCTCCTTCGGTCCTCCGATCGTTGTCAGAAGTAAGTTGGCCGCAGTGTTATCACTCAT
GGTTATGGCAGCACTGCATAATTCTCTTACTGTCATGCCATCCGTAAGATGCTTTTCTGTGACTGGTGAG
TACTCAACCAAGTCATTCTGAGAATAGTGTATGCGGCGACCGAGTTGCTCTTGCCCGGCGTCAACACGGG
ATAATACCGCGCCACATAGCAGAACTTTAAAAGTGCTCATCATTGGAAAACGTTCTTCGGGGCGAAAACT
CTCAAGGATCTTACCGCTGTTGAGATCCAGTTCGATGTAACCCACTCGTGCACCCAACTGATCTTCAGCA
TCTTTTACTTTCACCAGCGTTTCTGGGTGAGCAAAAACAGGAAGGCAAAATGCCGCAAAAAAGGGAATAA
GGGCGACACGGAAATGTTGAATACTCATACTCTTCCTTTTTCAATATTATTGAAGCATTTATCAGGGTTA
TTGTCTCATGAGCGGATACATATTTGAATGTATTTAGAAAAATAAACAAATAGGGGTTCCGCGCACATTT
CCCCGAAAAGTGCCACCTGACGTCTAAGAAACCATTATTATCATGACATTAACCTATAAAAATAGGCGTA
TCACGAGGCCCTTTCGTCTTCAAGAATTGCTAGCAATTGCTAGCAATTGCTAGCAATTCATACCAGATCA
CCGAAAACTGTCCTCCAAATGTGTCCCCCTCACACTCCCAAATTCGCGGGCTTCTGCCTCTTAGACCACT
CTACCCTATTCCCCACACTCACCGGAGCCAAAGCCGCGGCCCTTCCGTTTCTTTGCT
